>Addgene plasmid #117553 | pEPOR1CB0114 | addgene full sequence | sequence record 228150 | Addgene NGS Result
TCTGTGAAGACAAACTAGAATTCGAGCTCGGAGCATCTTCATTCTTAAGATATGAAGATAATCTTCAAAA
GGCCCCTGGGAATCTGAAAGAAGAGAAGCAGGCCCATTTATATGGGAAAGAACAATAGTATTTCTTATAT
AGGCCCATTTAAGTTGAAAACAATCTTCAAAAGTCCCACATCGCTTAGATAAGAAAACGAAGCTGAGTTT
ATATACAGCTAGAGTCGAAGTAGTGATTGCCGTTAATTTGAGAGTCCAGTTTTAGAGCTAGAAATAGCAA
GTTAAAATAAGGCTAGTCCGTTATCAACTTGAAAAAGTGGCACCGAGTCGGTGCTTTTTTTCTAGACCCA
GCTTTCTTGTACAAAGTTGGCATTACGCTTTACTTGTCTTCTGCACGAAGTGGTTTAAACTATCAGTGTT
TGACAGGATATATTGGCGGGTAAACCTAAGAGAAAAGAGCGTTTATTAGAATAATCGGATATTTAAAAGG
GCGTGAAAAGGTTTATCCGTTCGTCCATTTGTATGTGCATGCCAACCACAGGGTTCCCCAGATCAGGCGC
TGGCTGCTGAACCCCCAGCCGGAACTGACCCCACAAGGCCCTAGCGTTTGCAATGCACCAGGTCATCATT
GACCCAGGCGTGTTCCACCAGGCCGCTGCCTCGCAACTCTTCGCAGGCTTCGCCGACCTGCTCGCGCCAC
TTCTTCACGCGGGTGGAATCCGATCCGCACATGAGGCGGAAGGTTTCCAGCTTGAGCGGGTACGGCTCCC
GGTGCGAGCTGAAATAGTCGAACATCCGTCGGGCCGTCGGCGACAGCTTGCGGTACTTCTCCCATATGAA
TTTCGTGTAGTGGTCGCCAGCAAACAGCACGACGATTTCCTCGTCGATCAGGACCTGGCAACGGGACGTT
TTCTTGCCACGGTCCAGGACGCGGAAGCGGTGCAGCAGCGACACCGATTCCAGGTGCCCAACGCGGTCGG
ACGTGAAGCCCATCGCCGTCGCCTGTAGGCGCGACAGGCATTCCTCGGCCTTCGTGTAATACCGGCCATT
GATCGACCAGCCCAGGTCCTGGCAAAGCTCGTAGAACGTGAAGGTGATCGGCTCGCCGATAGGGGTGCGC
TTCGCGTACTCCAACACCTGCTGCCACACCAGTTCGTCATCGTCGGCCCGCAGCTCGACGCCGGTGTAGG
TGATCTTCACGTCCTTGTTGACGTGGAAAATGACCTTGTTTTGCAGCGCCTCGCGCGGGATTTTCTTGTT
GCGCGTGGTGAACAGGGCAGAGCGGGCCGTGTCGTTTGGCATCGCTCGCATCGTGTCCGGCCACGGCGCA
ATATCGAACAAGGAAAGCTGCATTTCCTTGATCTGCTGCTTCGTGTGTTTCAGCAACGCGGCCTGCTTGG
CCTCGCTGACCTGTTTTGCCAGGTCCTCGCCGGCGGTTTTTCGCTTCTTGGTCGTCATAGTTCCTCGCGT
GTCGATGGTCATCGACTTCGCCAAACCTGCCGCCTCCTGTTCAAGACGACGCGAACGCTCCACGGCGGCC
GATGGCGCGGGCAGGGCAGGGGGAGCCAGTTGCACGCTGTCGCGCTCGATCTTGGCCGTAGCTTGCTGGA
CCATCGAGCCGACGGACTGGAAGGTTTCGCGGGGCGCACGCATGACGGTGCGGCTTGCGATGGTTTCGGC
ATCCTCGGCGGAAAACCCCGCGTCGATCAGTTCTTGCCTGTATGCCTTCCGGTCAAACGTCCGATTCATT
CACCCTCCTTGCGGGATTGCCCCGACTCACGCCGGGGCAATGTGCCCTTATTCCTGATTTGACCCGCCTG
GTGCCTTGGTGTCCAGATAATCCACCTTATCGGCAATGAAGTCGGTCCCGTAGACCGTCTGGCCGTCCTT
CTCGTACTTGGTATTCCGAATCTTGCCCTGCACGAATACCAGCGACCCCTTGCCCAAATACTTGCCGTGG
GCCTCGGCCTGAGAGCCAAAACACTTGATGCGGAAGAAGTCGGTGCGCTCCTGCTTGTCGCCGGCATCGT
TGCGCCACATCTAGGATCTGCCAGGAACCGTAAAAAGGCCGCGTTGCTGGCGTTTTTCCATAGGCTCCGC
CCCCCTGACGAGCATCACAAAAATCGACGCTCAAGTCAGAGGTGGCGAAACCCGACAGGACTATAAAGAT
ACCAGGCGTTTCCCCCTGGAAGCTCCCTCGTGCGCTCTCCTGTTCCGACCCTGCCGCTTACCGGATACCT
GTCCGCCTTTCTCCCTTCGGGAAGCGTGGCGCTTTCTCATAGCTCACGCTGTAGGTATCTCAGTTCGGTG
TAGGTCGTTCGCTCCAAGCTGGGCTGTGTGCACGAACCCCCCGTTCAGCCCGACCGCTGCGCCTTATCCG
GTAACTATCGTCTTGAGTCCAACCCGGTAAGACACGACTTATCGCCACTGGCAGCAGCCACTGGTAACAG
GATTAGCAGAGCGAGGTATGTAGGCGGTGCTACAGAGTTCTTGAAGTGGTGGCCTAACTACGGCTACACT
AGAAGAACAGTATTTGGTATCTGCGCTCTGCTGAAGCCAGTTACCTTCGGAAAAAGAGTTGGTAGCTCTT
GATCCGGCAAACAAACCACCGCTGGTAGCGGTGGTTTTTTTGTTTGCAAGCAGCAGATTACGCGCAGAAA
AAAAGGATCTCAAGAAGATCCTTTGATCTTTTCTACGGGGTCTGACGCTCAGTGGAACGAAAACTCACGT
TAAGGGATTTTGGTCATGAGATTATCAAAAAGGATCTTCACCTAGATCCTTTTAAATTAAAAATGAAGTT
TTAAATCAATCTAAAGTATATATGAGTAAACTTGGTCTGACAGTTACCAATGCTTAATCAGTGAGGCACC
TATCTCAGCGATCTGTCTATTTCGTTCATCCATAGTTGCCTGACTCCCCGTCGTGTAGATAACTACGATA
CGGGAGGGCTTACCATCTGGCCCCAGTGCTGCAATGATACCGCGAGAACCACGCTCACCGGCTCCAGATT
TATCAGCAATAAACCAGCCAGCCGGAAGGGCCGAGCGCAGAAGTGGTCCTGCAACTTTATCCGCCTCCAT
CCAGTCTATTAATTGTTGCCGGGAAGCTAGAGTAAGTAGTTCGCCAGTTAATAGTTTGCGCAACGTTGTT
GCCATTGCTACAGGCATCGTGGTGTCACGCTCGTCGTTTGGTATGGCTTCATTCAGCTCCGGTTCCCAAC
GATCAAGGCGAGTTACATGATCCCCCATGTTGTGCAAAAAAGCGGTTAGCTCCTTCGGTCCTCCGATCGT
TGTCAGAAGTAAGTTGGCCGCAGTGTTATCACTCATGGTTATGGCAGCACTGCATAATTCTCTTACTGTC
ATGCCATCCGTAAGATGCTTTTCTGTGACTGGTGAGTACTCAACCAAGTCATTCTGAGAATAGTGTATGC
GGCGACCGAGTTGCTCTTGCCCGGCGTCAATACGGGATAATACCGCGCCACATAGCAGAACTTTAAAAGT
GCTCATCATTGGAAAACGTTCTTCGGGGCGAAAACTCTCAAGGATCTTACCGCTGTTGAGATCCAGTTCG
ATGTAACCCACTCGTGCACCCAACTGATCTTCAGCATCTTTTACTTTCACCAGCGTTTCTGGGTGAGCAA
AAACAGGAAGGCAAAATGCCGCAAAAAAGGGAATAAGGGCGACACGGAAATGTTGAATACTCATACTCTT
CCTTTTTCAATATTATTGAAGCATTTATCAAGGTTATTGTCTCATGAGCGGATACATATTTGAATGTATT
TAGAAAAATAAACAAATAGGGGTTCCGCGCACGAATTGGCCAGCGCTGCCATTTTTGGGGTGAGGCCGTT
CGCGGCCGAGGGGCGCAGCCCCTGGGGGGATGGGAGGCCCGCGTTAGCGGGCCGGGAGGGTTCGAGAAGG
GGGGGCACCCCCCTTCGGCGTGCGCGGTCACGCGCACAGGGCGCAGCCCTGGTTAAAAACAAGGTTTATA
AATATTGGTTTAAAAGCAGGTTAAAAGACAGGTTAGCGGTGGCCGAAAAACGGGCGGAAACCCTTGCAAA
TGCTGGATTTTCTGCCTGTGGACAGCCCCTCAAATGTCAATAGGTGCGCCCCTCATCTGTCAGCACTCTG
CCCCTCAAGTGTCAAGGATCGCGCCCCTCATCTGTCAGTAGTCGCGCCCCTCAAGTGTCAATACCGCAGG
GCACTTATCCCCAGGCTTGTCCACATCATCTGTGGGAAACTCGCGTAAAATCAGGCGTTTTCGCCGATTT
GCGAGGCTGGCCAGCTCCACGTCGCCGGCCGAAATCGAGCCTGCCCCTCATCTGTCAACGCCGCGCCGGG
TGAGTCGGCCCCTCAAGTGTCAACGTCCGCCCCTCATCTGTCAGTGAGGGCCAAGTTTTCCGCGAGGTAT
CCACAACGCCGGCGGCCGCGGTGTCTCGCACACGGCTTCGACGGCGTTTCTGGCGCGTTTGCAGGGCCAT
AGACGGCCGCCAGCCCAGCGGCGAGGGCAACCAGCCCGGTGAGCGTCGCAAAGGAGATCCTGATCTGACT
GATGGGCTGCCTGTATCGAGTGGTGATTTTGTGCCGAGCTGCCGGTCGGGGAGCTGTTGGCTGGCTGGTG
GCAGGATATATTGTGGTGTAAACAAATTGACGCTTAGACAACTTAATAACACATTGCGGACGTTTTTAAT
GTACTGGGGTGGATGCAGTGGGCCCCAC
Features (pLannotate 1.2.2; 11 found; start..end, strand, type, name):
    167..183     +  promoter       AtU6 promoter (fragment): consensus promoter from the three Arabidopsis U6 snRNA genes (Waibel and Filipowicz, 1990; Nekrasov et al., 2013)
    259..334     +  misc_RNA       gRNA scaffold: guide RNA scaffold for the Streptococcus pyogenes CRISPR/Cas9 system
    346..367     -  protein_bind   attB2 (fragment): mutant version of attB; recombination site for the Gateway® BP reaction BP Clonase™
    421..445     +  misc_feature   RB T-DNA repeat: right border repeat from nopaline C58 T-DNA
    557..577     -  CDS            TetR (fragment): tetracycline resistance regulatory protein; tetR
    604..1749    -  CDS            trfA: TRFA_ECOLX - Experimental evidence at protein level: Swiss-Prot protein existence level 1. Also involved in plasmid copy number control, promoting intermolecular coupling of protein bound iterons at oriV, which inhibits replication initiation. From Escherichia coli.
   2085..2673    -  rep_origin     ori: high-copy-number ColE1/pMB1/pBR322/pUC origin of replication
   2844..3704    -  CDS            AmpR: β-lactamase; bla; confers resistance to ampicillin, carbenicillin, and related antibiotics
   3705..3809    -  promoter       AmpR promoter: bla
   3896..4527    -  rep_origin     oriV: incP origin of replication
   4619..4643    +  misc_feature   LB T-DNA repeat: left border repeat from nopaline C58 T-DNA
