[The description below was written by a language model from this plasmid's Addgene catalogue record and pLannotate feature annotations shown in this document.]
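Description:
pEPOR1CB0114 is a Level 1 Golden Gate (MoClo-style) plant expression cassette built in the pICH47751 acceptor backbone, carrying a single-guide RNA transcription unit for Streptococcus pyogenes Cas9. The insert places a synthetic sgRNA directed against the NbPDS gene of Nicotiana benthamiana under the Arabidopsis U6-26 small nuclear RNA promoter, a Pol III promoter commonly used to drive short, uncapped guide RNAs in plants. The feature table identifies a fragment matching the AtU6 consensus promoter followed by the SpCas9 gRNA scaffold, with a gap between them where the target-specific spacer would be expected, although it is not annotated. The parts were assembled through BsaI sites that were destroyed during cloning, as is typical for Type IIS assembly. A short attB2-like fragment and a TetR fragment are also detected; these partial matches are probably incidental or vestigial.

The roughly 4.7 kb plasmid is a binary-type vector: the sgRNA cassette lies between nopaline-type left and right T-DNA border repeats, and the backbone carries both a high-copy ColE1/pUC-type origin for propagation in E. coli and the incP oriV with its trfA replication initiator, which supports broad-host-range replication such as in Agrobacterium. Selection in bacteria is by ampicillin through the bla gene and its native promoter. No Cas9 gene or plant selectable marker appears in the record, so the cassette would need a Cas9 source, typically by combining it with other Level 1 modules into a multigene construct. It comes from a study comparing the efficiency and specificity of Cas nucleases in plants.
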