Addgene plasmid #117553: pEPOR1CB0114
Purpose: Level1 Golden Gate Cassette: sgRNA cassette for spCas9, targeting NbPDS gene in N. benthamiana
Depositing lab: Nicola Patron. Depositing organization: Earlham Institute. Publication: Comparison of efficiency and specificity of CRISPR-associated (Cas) nucleases in plants: An expanded toolkit for precision genome engineering. Raitskin O, Schudoma C, West A, Patron NJ. PLoS One. 2019 Feb 27;14(2):e0211598. doi: 10.1371/journal.pone.0211598. eCollection 2019. PubMed 30811422.
Backbone
  Vector backbone: pICH47751
  Vector type: Plant Expression
Growth in bacteria
  Bacterial resistance: Ampicillin, 100 μg/mL
  Growth temperature: 37°C
  Growth strain: DH5alpha
  Copy number: High Copy
Gene/Insert
  Gene/Insert name: Promoter_AtU6-26 + sgRNA_NbPDS1 N. benthamiana
  Species: Synthetic
  Promoter: At U6-26 (pICSL90002)
  Cloning method: Restriction Enzyme; 5′ cloning site BsaI (destroyed during cloning); 3′ cloning site BsaI (destroyed during cloning)
Terms and licenses: Academic/Nonprofit Terms; Industry Terms: Not Available to Industry
Depositor comments: Please visit https://www.biorxiv.org/content/early/2018/09/20/422766 for BioRxiv preprint
How to cite: pEPOR1CB0114 was a gift from Nicola Patron (Addgene plasmid # 117553 ; http://n2t.net/addgene:117553 ; RRID:Addgene_117553)
